>Addgene plasmid #53343 | NOTCH3-bio-His | depositor full sequence | sequence record 83073 | NOTCH3-bio-His sequence 11306 bps
GTCGACCTCCATCACGGCCTATAAGAGTGAGGGGGAGTCAGCGGAGTTCTCCTTCCCACTCAACCTTGGA
GAGGAAAGCCTGCAGGGAGAGTTGAGATGGAAGGCAGAGAAGGCTCCTTCTTCCCAGTCCTGGATCACCT
TCTCCCTAAAGAACCAAAAGGTGTCTGTGCAGAAGTCTACTAGCAACCCCAAGTTCCAGCTGTCCGAAAC
GCTCCCACTCACCCTTCAGATACCCCAGGTCTCCCTTCAGTTTGCTGGTTCTGGCAACCTGACCCTGACT
CTGGACAGAGGGATACTGTATCAGGAAGTGAACCTGGTGGTGATGAAAGTGACTCAGCCCGACAGCAACA
CTTTGACCTGTGAGGTGATGGGACCCACCTCACCCAAGATGAGACTGATCTTGAAGCAGGAGAATCAGGA
GGCCAGGGTCTCCAGGCAGGAGAAAGTGATTCAAGTGCAGGCCCCTGAAGCAGGGGTGTGGCAATGTCTA
CTGAGTGAAGGTGAAGAGGTCAAGATGGACTCCAAGATCCAGGTTTTATCCAAAGGGTTGAATTCCGGCA
GCCTGCACCACATCCTGGACGCCCAGAAGATGCTGTGGAACCACAGGGACAGGAACCTGCCTCCTCTGGC
CCCTCTGGGCCCCCACCACCATCACCACCATTGAGTCTAGACACGTGATTAATTAAGGATCCCCCGACCT
CGACCTCTGGCTAATAAAGGAAATTTATTTTCATTGCAATAGTGTGTTGGAATTTTTTGTGTCTCTCACT
CGGAAGGACATATGGGAGGGCAAATCATTTGGTCGAGATCCCTCGGAGATCTCTAGCTAGAGGATCGATC
CCCGCCCCGGACGAACTAAACCTGACTACGACATCTCTGCCCCTTCTTCGCGGGGCAGTGCATGTAATCC
CTTCAGTTGGTTGGTACAACTTGCCAACTGGGCCCTGTTCCACATGTGACACGGGGGGGGACCAAACACA
AAGGGGTTCTCTGACTGTAGTTGACATCCTTATAAATGGATGTGCACATTTGCCAACACTGAGTGGCTTT
CATCCTGGAGCAGACTTTGCAGTCTGTGGACTGCAACACAACATTGCCTTTATGTGTAACTCTTGGCTGA
AGCTCTTACACCAATGCTGGGGGACATGTACCTCCCAGGGGCCCAGGAAGACTACGGGAGGCTACACCAA
CGTCAATCAGAGGGGCCTGTGTAGCTACCGATAAGCGGACCCTCAAGAGGGCATTAGCAATAGTGTTTAT
AAGGCCCCCTTGTTAACCCTAAACGGGTAGCATATGCTTCCCGGGTAGTAGTATATACTATCCAGACTAA
CCCTAATTCAATAGCATATGTTACCCAACGGGAAGCATATGCTATCGAATTAGGGTTAGTAAAAGGGTCC
TAAGGAACAGCGATATCTCCCACCCCATGAGCTGTCACGGTTTTATTTACATGGGGTCAGGATTCCACGA
GGGTAGTGAACCATTTTAGTCACAAGGGCAGTGGCTGAAGATCAAGGAGCGGGCAGTGAACTCTCCTGAA
TCTTCGCCTGCTTCTTCATTCTCCTTCGTTTAGCTAATAGAATAACTGCTGAGTTGTGAACAGTAAGGTG
TATGTGAGGTGCTCGAAAACAAGGTTTCAGGTGACGCCCCCAGAATAAAATTTGGACGGGGGGTTCAGTG
GTGGCATTGTGCTATGACACCAATATAACCCTCACAAACCCCTTGGGCAATAAATACTAGTGTAGGAATG
AAACATTCTGAATATCTTTAACAATAGAAATCCATGGGGTGGGGACAAGCCGTAAAGACTGGATGTCCAT
CTCACACGAATTTATGGCTATGGGCAACACATAATCCTAGTGCAATATGATACTGGGGTTATTAAGATGT
GTCCCAGGCAGGGACCAAGACAGGTGAACCATGTTGTTACACTCTATTTGTAACAAGGGGAAAGAGAGTG
GACGCCGACAGCAGCGGACTCCACTGGTTGTCTCTAACACCCCCGAAAATTAAACGGGGCTCCACGCCAA
TGGGGCCCATAAACAAAGACAAGTGGCCACTCTTTTTTTTGAAATTGTGGAGTGGGGGCACGCGTCAGCC
CCCACACGCCGCCCTGCGGTTTTGGACTGTAAAATAAGGGTGTAATAACTTGGCTGATTGTAACCCCGCT
AACCACTGCGGTCAAACCACTTGCCCACAAAACCACTAATGGCACCCCGGGGAATACCTGCATAAGTAGG
TGGGCGGGCCAAGATAGGGGCGCGATTGCTGCGATCTGGAGGACAAATTACACACACTTGCGCCTGAGCG
CCAAGCACAGGGTTGTTGGTCCTCATATTCACGAGGTCGCTGAGAGCACGGTGGGCTAATGTTGCCATGG
GTAGCATATACTACCCAAATATCTGGATAGCATATGCTATCCTAATCTATATCTGGGTAGCATAGGCTAT
CCTAATCTATATCTGGGTAGCATATGCTATCCTAATCTATATCTGGGTAGTATATGCTATCCTAATTTAT
ATCTGGGTAGCATAGGCTATCCTAATCTATATCTGGGTAGCATATGCTATCCTAATCTATATCTGGGTAG
TATATGCTATCCTAATCTGTATCCGGGTAGCATATGCTATCCTAATAGAGATTAGGGTAGTATATGCTAT
CCTAATTTATATCTGGGTAGCATATACTACCCAAATATCTGGATAGCATATGCTATCCTAATCTATATCT
GGGTAGCATATGCTATCCTAATCTATATCTGGGTAGCATAGGCTATCCTAATCTATATCTGGGTAGCATA
TGCTATCCTAATCTATATCTGGGTAGTATATGCTATCCTAATTTATATCTGGGTAGCATAGGCTATCCTA
ATCTATATCTGGGTAGCATATGCTATCCTAATCTATATCTGGGTAGTATATGCTATCCTAATCTGTATCC
GGGTAGCATATGCTATCCTCATGATAAGCTGTCAAACATGAGAATTTTCTTGAAGACGAAAGGGCCTCGT
GATACGCCTATTTTTATAGGTTAATGTCATGATAATAATGGTTTCTTAGACGTCAGGTGGCACTTTTCGG
GGAAATGTGCGCGGAACCCCTATTTGTTTATTTTTCTAAATACATTCAAATATGTATCCGCTCATGAGAC
AATAACCCTGATAAATGCTTCAATAATATTGAAAAAGGAAGAGTATGAGTATTCAACATTTCCGTGTCGC
CCTTATTCCCTTTTTTGCGGCATTTTGCCTTCCTGTTTTTGCTCACCCAGAAACGCTGGTGAAAGTAAAA
GATGCTGAAGATCAGTTGGGTGCACGAGTGGGTTACATCGAACTGGATCTCAACAGCGGTAAGATCCTTG
AGAGTTTTCGCCCCGAAGAACGTTTTCCAATGATGAGCACTTTTAAAGTTCTGCTATGTGGCGCGGTATT
ATCCCGTGTTGACGCCGGGCAAGAGCAACTCGGTCGCCGCATACACTATTCTCAGAATGACTTGGTTGAG
TACTCACCAGTCACAGAAAAGCATCTTACGGATGGCATGACAGTAAGAGAATTATGCAGTGCTGCCATAA
CCATGAGTGATAACACTGCGGCCAACTTACTTCTGACAACGATCGGAGGACCGAAGGAGCTAACCGCTTT
TTTGCACAACATGGGGGATCATGTAACTCGCCTTGATCGTTGGGAACCGGAGCTGAATGAAGCCATACCA
AACGACGAGCGTGACACCACGATGCCTGCAGCAATGGCAACAACGTTGCGCAAACTATTAACTGGCGAAC
TACTTACTCTAGCTTCCCGGCAACAATTAATAGACTGGATGGAGGCGGATAAAGTTGCAGGACCACTTCT
GCGCTCGGCCCTTCCGGCTGGCTGGTTTATTGCTGATAAATCTGGAGCCGGTGAGCGTGGGTCTCGCGGT
ATCATTGCAGCACTGGGGCCAGATGGTAAGCCCTCCCGTATCGTAGTTATCTACACGACGGGGAGTCAGG
CAACTATGGATGAACGAAATAGACAGATCGCTGAGATAGGTGCCTCACTGATTAAGCATTGGTAACTGTC
AGACCAAGTTTACTCATATATACTTTAGATTGATTTAAAACTTCATTTTTAATTTAAAAGGATCTAGGTG
AAGATCCTTTTTGATAATCTCATGACCAAAATCCCTTAACGTGAGTTTTCGTTCCACTGAGCGTCAGACC
CCGTAGAAAAGATCAAAGGATCTTCTTGAGATCCTTTTTTTCTGCGCGTAATCTGCTGCTTGCAAACAAA
AAAACCACCGCTACCAGCGGTGGTTTGTTTGCCGGATCAAGAGCTACCAACTCTTTTTCCGAAGGTAACT
GGCTTCAGCAGAGCGCAGATACCAAATACTGTTCTTCTAGTGTAGCCGTAGTTAGGCCACCACTTCAAGA
ACTCTGTAGCACCGCCTACATACCTCGCTCTGCTAATCCTGTTACCAGTGGCTGCTGCCAGTGGCGATAA
GTCGTGTCTTACCGGGTTGGACTCAAGACGATAGTTACCGGATAAGGCGCAGCGGTCGGGCTGAACGGGG
GGTTCGTGCACACAGCCCAGCTTGGAGCGAACGACCTACACCGAACTGAGATACCTACAGCGTGAGCTAT
GAGAAAGCGCCACGCTTCCCGAAGGGAGAAAGGCGGACAGGTATCCGGTAAGCGGCAGGGTCGGAACAGG
AGAGCGCACGAGGGAGCTTCCAGGGGGAAACGCCTGGTATCTTTATAGTCCTGTCGGGTTTCGCCACCTC
TGACTTGAGCGTCGATTTTTGTGATGCTCGTCAGGGGGGCGGAGCCTATGGAAAAACGCCAGCAACGCGG
CCTTTTTACGGTTCCTGGCCTTTTGCTGGCCTTTTGCTCACATGTTCTTTCCTGCGTTATCCCCTGATTC
TGTGGATAACCGTATTACCGCCTTTGAGTGAGCTGATACCGCTCGCCGCAGCCGAACGACCGAGCGCAGC
GAGTCAGTGAGCGAGGAAGCGGAAGAGCGCCCAATACGCAAACCGCCTCTCCCCGCGCGTTGGCCGATTC
ATTAATGCAGCTGGCACGACAGGTTTCCCGACTGGAAAGCGGGCAGTGAGCGCAACGCAATTAATGTGAG
TTAGCTCACTCATTAGGCACCCCAGGCTTTACACTTTATGCTTCCGGCTCGTATGTTGTGTGGAATTGTG
AGCGGATAACAATTTCACACAGGAAACAGCTATGACCATGATTACGCCAAGCTCTAGCTAGAGGTCGACC
AATTCTCATGTTTGACAGCTTATCATCGCAGATCCGGGCAACGTTGTTGCCATTGCTGCAGGCGCAGAAC
TGGTAGGTATGGAAGATCTATACATTGAATCAATATTGGCAATTAGCCATATTAGTCATTGGTTATATAG
CATAAATCAATATTGGCTATTGGCCATTGCATACGTTGTATCTATATCATAATATGTACATTTATATTGG
CTCATGTCCAATATGACCGCCATGTTGACATTGATTATTGACTAGTTATTAATAGTAATCAATTACGGGG
TCATTAGTTCATAGCCCATATATGGAGTTCCGCGTTACATAACTTACGGTAAATGGCCCGCCTGGCTGAC
CGCCCAACGACCCCCGCCCATTGACGTCAATAATGACGTATGTTCCCATAGTAACGCCAATAGGGACTTT
CCATTGACGTCAATGGGTGGAGTATTTACGGTAAACTGCCCACTTGGCAGTACATCAAGTGTATCATATG
CCAAGTCCGCCCCCTATTGACGTCAATGACGGTAAATGGCCCGCCTGGCATTATGCCCAGTACATGACCT
TACGGGACTTTCCTACTTGGCAGTACATCTACGTATTAGTCATCGCTATTACCATGGTGATGCGGTTTTG
GCAGTACACCAATGGGCGTGGATAGCGGTTTGACTCACGGGGATTTCCAAGTCTCCACCCCATTGACGTC
AATGGGAGTTTGTTTTGGCACCAAAATCAACGGGACTTTCCAAAATGTCGTAATAACCCCGCCCCGTTGA
CGCAAATGGGCGGTAGGCGTGTACGGTGGGAGGTCTATATAAGCAGAGCTCGTTTAGTGAACCGTCAGAT
CCTCACTCTCTTCCGCATCGCTGTCTGCGAGGGCCAGCTGTTGGGCTCGCGGTTGAGGACAAACTCTTCG
CGGTCTTTCCAGTACTCTTGGATCGGAAACCCGTCGGCCTCCGAACGGTACTCCGCCACCGAGGGACCTG
AGCGAGTCCGCATCGACCGGATCGGAAAACCTCTCGAGAAAGGCGTCTAACCAGTCACAGTCGCAAGGTA
GGCTGAGCACCGTGGCGGGCGGCAGCGGGTGGCGGTCGGGGTTGTTTCTGGCGGAGGTGCTGCTGATGAT
GTAATTAAAGTAGGCGGTCTTGAGACGGCGGATGGTCGAGGTGAGGTGTGGCAGGCTTGAGATCCAGCTG
TTGGGGTGAGTACTCCCTCTCAAAAGCGGGCATTACTTCTGCGCTAAGATTGTCAGTTTCCAAAAACGAG
GAGGATTTGATATTCACCTGGCCCGATCTGGCCATACACTTGAGTGACAATGACATCCACTTTGCCTTTC
TCTCCACAGGTGTCCACTCCCAGGTCCAAGTTTAAACTGCGGCCGCCACCATGTCTCCACCCCCCCCTCC
ACCTCCAGTCAGAGCCCTGCCCCTGCTGCTGCTCCTGGCTGGACCTGGTGCCGCTGCCCCTCCTTGTCTG
GATGGCAGCCCCTGCGCCAATGGCGGCAGATGCACCCAGCTGCCTAGCAGAGAAGCCGCCTGCCTGTGTC
CTCCTGGATGGGTCGGCGAGCGGTGCCAGCTGGAAGATCCCTGCCACTCTGGCCCTTGTGCCGGAAGAGG
CGTGTGCCAGAGCAGCGTGGTGGCTGGAACCGCCAGATTCAGCTGCCGGTGCCCCAGAGGCTTCAGAGGC
CCCGACTGCAGCCTGCCCGATCCTTGCCTGAGCAGCCCTTGCGCCCACGGCGCTAGATGTAGCGTGGGCC
CCGACGGCAGATTCCTGTGCAGCTGTCCACCTGGCTACCAGGGCAGATCCTGCAGATCCGACGTGGACGA
GTGCAGAGTGGGCGAGCCTTGTAGACACGGCGGCACCTGTCTGAACACCCCCGGCAGCTTCAGATGCCAG
TGCCCTGCCGGCTACACAGGCCCCCTGTGCGAGAACCCTGCCGTGCCTTGCGCCCCCAGCCCTTGCAGAA
ACGGCGGGACATGCAGACAGAGCGGCGACCTGACCTACGATTGCGCCTGCCTGCCTGGCTTCGAGGGCCA
GAACTGCGAAGTGAACGTGGACGACTGCCCTGGCCACAGATGCCTGAACGGCGGCACATGTGTGGACGGC
GTGAACACCTACAACTGCCAGTGTCCCCCTGAGTGGACCGGCCAGTTCTGCACCGAGGATGTGGATGAGT
GCCAGCTGCAGCCCAACGCCTGCCACAACGGCGGAACCTGTTTCAATACCCTGGGCGGCCACAGCTGTGT
GTGCGTGAACGGCTGGACTGGAGAGAGCTGCAGCCAGAACATCGACGACTGCGCCACCGCCGTGTGTTTC
CACGGCGCCACATGCCACGACCGGGTGGCCAGCTTCTACTGCGCCTGCCCCATGGGCAAGACCGGCCTGC
TGTGCCACCTGGACGACGCCTGCGTGAGCAACCCTTGCCACGAGGACGCCATCTGCGACACCAACCCCGT
GAACGGCAGAGCCATCTGCACCTGTCCCCCAGGCTTTACCGGCGGAGCCTGCGATCAGGACGTGGATGAA
TGCAGCATCGGCGCCAACCCTTGCGAGCACCTGGGCAGATGCGTGAATACCCAGGGCTCCTTCCTGTGCC
AGTGCGGCAGAGGCTACACCGGCCCTAGATGCGAGACAGACGTGAACGAGTGTCTGAGCGGCCCCTGCAG
AAACCAGGCCACCTGTCTGGACCGGATCGGCCAGTTCACCTGTATCTGCATGGCCGGCTTCACCGGCACA
TACTGCGAGGTGGACATCGACGAGTGCCAGTCCAGCCCCTGTGTGAATGGCGGCGTGTGCAAGGACAGAG
TGAACGGCTTCAGCTGCACATGCCCCAGCGGATTCAGCGGCAGCACCTGTCAGCTGGATGTGGACGAATG
CGCCAGCACCCCCTGCCGGAATGGCGCCAAATGCGTGGACCAGCCCGACGGCTACGAGTGTAGATGCGCC
GAGGGCTTTGAGGGCACCCTGTGCGACCGGAATGTGGACGATTGCAGCCCCGACCCTTGTCACCACGGAA
GATGCGTGGACGGAATTGCCAGCTTCAGCTGTGCCTGCGCCCCTGGATACACCGGGACCAGATGCGAGTC
CCAGGTCGACGAGTGTCGGAGCCAGCCATGCAGGCACGGCGGCAAGTGCCTGGATCTGGTGGACAAGTAC
CTGTGCCGGTGTCCTAGCGGCACCACCGGCGTGAACTGCGAGGTCAACATTGATGACTGCGCCTCCAATC
CTTGCACCTTCGGAGTGTGCCGGGACGGCATCAACAGATACGACTGTGTGTGCCAGCCCGGATTCACCGG
CCCTCTGTGCAACGTGGAGATCAACGAGTGCGCCTCCTCTCCTTGTGGCGAGGGCGGCTCTTGCGTGGAT
GGCGAGAACGGCTTCCGGTGTCTGTGTCCACCTGGCAGCCTGCCTCCACTGTGCCTGCCTCCCAGCCACC
CTTGTGCCCACGAGCCCTGCAGCCACGGCATCTGCTACGATGCCCCTGGCGGCTTTAGATGCGTGTGCGA
GCCTGGGTGGAGCGGCCCAAGATGTAGCCAGAGCCTCGCTAGGGATGCCTGCGAGAGCCAGCCCTGTAGA
GCCGGCGGAACATGCTCCAGCGACGGCATGGGCTTCCACTGCACTTGCCCACCTGGCGTGCAGGGCAGAC
AGTGCGAGCTGCTGTCCCCCTGCACCCCTAATCCCTGCGAGCACGGCGGGAGATGTGAATCTGCCCCTGG
CCAGCTGCCTGTGTGCAGCTGTCCTCAGGGCTGGCAGGGCCCCAGATGCCAGCAGGACGTCGATGAGTGT
GCTGGCCCAGCCCCTTGTGGCCCCCACGGCATTTGCACCAACCTGGCCGGCAGCTTTAGCTGTACCTGTC
ACGGCGGCTATACCGGCCCCTCCTGCGACCAGGACATCAACGACTGTGACCCCAACCCTTGTCTGAACGG
GGGCAGCTGTCAGGATGGCGTGGGCAGCTTTTCTTGTAGCTGTCTGCCTGGCTTCGCCGGACCCAGATGC
GCCAGGGACGTCGACGAATGCCTGAGCAATCCCTGCGGCCCTGGCACCTGTACCGACCACGTGGCTAGCT
TCACCTGTACATGTCCTCCCGGCTACGGCGGCTTTCACTGCGAGCAGGATCTGCCCGACTGTAGCCCCAG
CAGCTGCTTCAACGGGGGGACCTGTGTCGATGGCGTGAACTCCTTCTCCTGCCTGTGCAGACCCGGCTAT
ACAGGCGCCCACTGCCAGCACGAGGCCGACCCTTGCCTGTCCAGACCTTGTCTGCACGGCGGAGTGTGTT
CTGCCGCCCACCCTGGCTTCAGATGTACTTGCCTGGAAAGCTTCACCGGACCCCAGTGCCAGACCCTGGT
GGACTGGTGCAGCAGACAGCCCTGTCAGAATGGAGGCAGATGTGTCCAGACAGGCGCTTATTGTCTGTGT
CCACCTGGGTGGAGTGGCCGGCTGTGCGACATCAGAAGCCTGCCCTGCAGAGAGGCCGCTGCCCAGATCG
GCGTGCGGCTCGAACAGCTCTGTCAGGCTGGCGGACAGTGCGTGGACGAGGACAGCAGCCACTACTGCGT
GTGCCCTGAGGGCAGAACCGGCAGCCACTGCGAACAGGAAGTGGACCCCTGCCTGGCACAGCCTTGCCAG
CACGGGGGAACCTGTAGAGGCTACATGGGCGGCTACATGTGCGAGTGCCTGCCCGGCTATAACGGCGACA
ACTGCGAGGACGATGTCGATGAATGCGCCTCTCAGCCATGTCAGCATGGCGGCTCATGCATCGATCTGGT
GGCCCGCTACCTGTGTTCTTGCCCTCCTGGCACCCTGGGCGTGCTGTGCGAGATCAATGAGGACGACTGC
GGCCCAGGCCCTCCTCTGGACAGCGGGCCTCGGTGTCTGCACAACGGAACCTGTGTGGACCTCGTGGGCG
GCTTCAGGTGTACCTGTCCACCCGGGTACACCGGACTGAGATGCGAGGCCGACATCAATGAGTGCAGAAG
CGGCGCCTGTCACGCCGCCCACACCAGAGACTGCCTGCAGGACCCTGGCGGCGGATTCAGATGCCTGTGT
CACGCCGGCTTCTCTGGGCCAAGATGCCAGACCGTGCTGTCCCCTTGCGAGTCTCAGCCATGCCAGCATG
GTGGCCAGTGCAGACCTTCTCCTGGCCCTGGCGGGGGACTGACCTTCACCTGTCACTGCGCCCAGCCTTT
CTGGGGCCCTCGCTGCGAGAGAGTGGCCAGATCTTGCCGAGAGCTGCAGTGTCCTGTGGGAGTGCCTTGT
CAGCAGACTCCTAGAGGGCCCAGATGTGCCTGTCCTCCAGGCCTGTCCGGCCCCAGCTGCAGAAGCTTCC
CTGGCAGCCCCCCAGGCGCCTCTAATGCCAGCTGCGCTGCCGCTCCCTGCCTGCATGGCGGCAGCTGTAG
ACCAGCCCCTCTGGCCCCTTTCTTCAGATGCGCCTGTGCCCAGGGCTGGACAGGACCAAGATGCGAAGCC
CCTGCCGCCGCTCCCGAAGTGTCCGAGGAACCCAGATGCCCTAGAGCCGCCTGTCAGGCCAAGAGGGGCG
ACCAGAGATGCGACCGGGAGTGCAATAGCCCTGGCTGTGGCTGGGATGGCGGCGATTGTAGTCTCAGTGT
CGGCGACCCTTGGAGGCAGTGCGAGGCTCTCCAGTGCTGGAGACTGTTCAACAACAGCAGATGCGACCCC
GCCTGCTCTAGCCCCGCCTGTCTGTACGACAACTTCGACTGCCACGCTGGCGGCAGAGAGCGGACCTGTA
ACCCCGTGTACGAGAAGTACTGCGCCGACCACTTCGCCGATGGCAGATGCGATCAGGGCTGCAACACCGA
GGAATGCGGCTGGGACGGCCTGGATTGTGCTAGCGAGGTGCCAGCCCTGCTGGCTAGAGGCGTGCTGGTG
CTGACCGTGCTGCTGCCCCCAGAGGAACTGCTGCGGAGCAGCGCCGACTTCCTGCAGAGACTGAGCGCCA
TCCTGCGGACCAGCCTGAGATTCAGACTGGACGCCCACGGCCAGGCCATGGTGTTCCCTTACCACAGACC
CAGCCCCGGCAGCGAACCTAGAGCCAGAGGCGCGCC
Features (pLannotate 1.2.2; 18 found; start..end, strand, type, name):
    713..768     +  polyA_signal   β-globin poly(A) signal: rabbit β-globin polyadenylation signal (Gil and Proudfoot, 1987)
   1282..2963    -  rep_origin     oriP (fragment): Epstein-Barr virus oriP replication origin (Yates et al., 2000)
   3090..3194    +  promoter       AmpR promoter: bla
   3195..4055    +  CDS            AmpR: β-lactamase; bla; confers resistance to ampicillin, carbenicillin, and related antibiotics
   4226..4814    +  rep_origin     ori: high-copy-number ColE1/pMB1/pBR322/pUC origin of replication
   4997..5089    +  CDS            lacI (fragment): lac repressor; lacI; The lac repressor binds to the lac operator to inhibit transcription in E. coli. This inhibition can be relieved by adding lactose or isopropyl-β-D-thiogalactopyranoside (IPTG).
   5102..5123    +  protein_bind   CAP binding site: CAP binding activates transcription in the presence of cAMP. E. coli catabolite activator protein
   5138..5168    +  promoter       lac promoter: promoter for the E. coli lac operon
   5172..5194    +  protein_bind   lac operator (fragment): The lac repressor binds to the lac operator to inhibit transcription in E. coli. This inhibition can be relieved by adding lactose or isopropyl-β-D-thiogalactopyranoside (IPTG). lac repressor encoded by lacI
   5288..5313    -  CDS            bla(M) (fragment): β-lactamase lacking the signal sequence; bla(M); allows cytosolic expression of β-lactamase
   5487..5866    +  enhancer       CMV enhancer: human cytomegalovirus immediate early enhancer
   5868..6067    +  promoter       CMV promoter: human cytomegalovirus (CMV) immediate early promoter
   6135..6173    +  misc_feature   Ad SA (fragment): adenovirus major late transcript splice acceptor (Friedrich and Soriano, 1991)
   6206..6415    -  CDS            PTP (fragment): TERM_ADE02 - Experimental evidence at protein level: Swiss-Prot protein existence level 1. Protein covalently bound to the viral DNA that acts as a primer for viral genomic replication by DNA strand displacement. Assembles on the viral origin of replication in an initiation complex with viral polymerase, DBP, host NFIA and host POU2F1/OCT1. During initiation, the polymerase covalently couples the first dCTP with Ser- 580 of pTP. The terminal protein stimulates the template activity over 20 fold compared to protein-free templates. Neo-synthesized viral genomes are linked to two preterminal prot
   6446..6535    +  intron         chimeric intron (fragment): chimera between introns from adenovirus and immunoglobulin heavy chain genes
   6554..6600    +  CDS            IgH signal sequence (fragment): signal sequence from the mouse immunoglobulin heavy chain variable region
   6688..11298   +  CDS            NOTCH3 (fragment): NOTC3_HUMAN - Experimental evidence at protein level: Swiss-Prot protein existence level 1. Functions as a receptor for membrane-bound ligands Jagged1, Jagged2 and Delta1 to regulate cell-fate determination (PubMed:15350543). Upon ligand activation through the released notch intracellular domain (NICD) it forms a transcriptional activator complex with RBPJ/RBPSUH and activates genes of the enhancer of split locus. Affects the implementation of differentiation, proliferation and apoptotic programs (By similarity). From Homo sapiens (Human).
  11299..553     +  CDS            Cd4 (fragment) (across the origin): CD4_RAT - Experimental evidence at protein level: Swiss-Prot protein existence level 1. Integral membrane glycoprotein that plays an essential role in the immune response and serves multiple functions in responses against both external and internal offenses. In T-cells, functions primarily as a coreceptor for MHC class II molecule:peptide complex. The antigens presented by class II peptides are derived from extracellular proteins while class I peptides are derived from cytosolic proteins. Interacts simultaneously with the T-cell receptor (TCR) and the MHC class II presented by antigen presenti
