[The description below was written by a language model from this plasmid's Addgene catalogue record and pLannotate feature annotations shown in this document.]
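Description:
NOTCH3-bio-His is an 11.3 kb mammalian expression plasmid built on the pTT3 backbone, designed to produce the entire extracellular region of human NOTCH3 as a soluble, secreted recombinant protein. It is maintained in E. coli through a high-copy ColE1/pUC-type origin and an ampicillin resistance (β-lactamase) gene. The backbone also carries a fragment of the Epstein-Barr virus oriP, which supports episomal retention in EBNA1-expressing cell lines and is a characteristic feature of pTT vectors used for high-yield transient transfection. Residual lac promoter/operator and lacI fragments are cloning-vector remnants with no evident role in expression.

The chemically synthesised NOTCH3 ectodomain (about 4.7 kb) sits between retained NotI and AscI sites. It lies downstream of the CMV immediate-early enhancer and promoter and a leader region that the annotation matches to adenovirus-derived sequences and a chimeric intron fragment, elements that generally improve transcript processing and translation. The short "PTP" hit on the reverse strand in this region is probably an annotation by-product of that adenoviral leader rather than a functional gene. The insert is fused in frame at its C terminus to backbone-encoded rat CD4 domains 3 and 4, followed, according to the catalogue record, by an enzymatic biotinylation sequence, a linker and a His tag; these last small elements are not individually annotated in the feature table. Transcription ends at a rabbit β-globin polyadenylation signal. The CD4 tag provides a common antibody epitope and spacer, the biotinylation sequence allows oriented capture on streptavidin, and the His tag allows affinity purification. This fits the construct's use in a platelet receptor protein microarray for screening extracellular receptor-ligand interactions.
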