Addgene plasmid #53343: NOTCH3-bio-His
Purpose: Expresses full-length Neurogenic locus notch homolog protein 3 precursor ectodomain in mammalian cells. C-terminal rat Cd4d3+4 tag, biotinylation sequence and His tag.
Depositing lab: Gavin Wright. Depositing organization: Wellcome Sanger Institute. Publication: A human platelet receptor protein microarray identifies FcepsilonR1alpha as an activating PEAR1 ligand. Sun Y, Vandenbriele C, Kauskot A, Verhamme P, Hoylaerts MF, Wright GJ. Mol Cell Proteomics. 2015 Feb 23. pii: mcp.M114.046946. 10.1074/mcp.M114.046946 PubMed 25713122.
Backbone
  Vector backbone: pTT3
  Backbone manufacturer: Yves Durocher, NRC
  Backbone size w/o insert (bp): 6618
  Total vector size (bp): 11306
  Modifications to backbone: Rat CD4 d3+4, enzymatic biotinylation sequence, linker and His tag (CD4d3+4-BioLHis).
  Vector type: Mammalian Expression
Growth in bacteria
  Bacterial resistance: Ampicillin, 100 μg/mL
  Growth temperature: 37°C
  Growth strain: Top10
  Copy number: High Copy
Gene/Insert
  Gene/Insert name: NOTCH3 (alt name: Neurogenic locus notch homolog protein 3 precursor)
  Species: H. sapiens (human)
  Insert size (bp): 4688
  Entrez Gene: NOTCH3 (a.k.a. CADASIL, CADASIL1, CASIL, IMF2, LMNS)
  Promoter: CMV
  Tag / fusion protein: rat CD4 d3+4 (C terminal on backbone); enzymatic biotinylation sequence (C terminal on backbone); His tag (C terminal on backbone)
  Cloning method: Restriction Enzyme; 5′ cloning site NotI (not destroyed); 3′ cloning site AscI (not destroyed)
  Sequencing primers: 5′ CMV-fwd
Resource information
  A portion of this plasmid was derived from a plasmid made by: Insert was chemically synthesised.
Terms and licenses: Academic/Nonprofit Terms; Industry Terms: Not Available to Industry
Depositor comments: Article ref 72
How to cite: NOTCH3-bio-His was a gift from Gavin Wright (Addgene plasmid # 53343 ; http://n2t.net/addgene:53343 ; RRID:Addgene_53343)
