>Addgene plasmid #53343 | NOTCH3-bio-His | addgene partial sequence | sequence record 93925 | pMT2-F 5'-TTGCCTTTCTCTCCACAGGT-3'
GCGGCCGCCACCATGTCTCCACCCCCCCCTCCACCTCCAGTCAGAGCCCTGCCCCTGCTGCTGCTCCTGG
CTGGACCTGGTGCCGCTGCCCCTCCTTGTCTGGATGGCAGCCCCTGCGCCAATGGCGGCAGATGCACCCA
GCTGCCTAGCAGAGAAGCCGCCTGCCTGTGTCCTCCTGGATGGGTCGGCGAGCGGTGCCAGCTGGAAGAT
CCCTGCCACTCTGGCCCTTGTGCCGGAAGAGGCGTGTGCCAGAGCAGCGTGGTGGCTGGAACCGCCAGAT
TCAGCTGCCGGTGCCCCAGAGGCTTCAGAGGCCCCGACTGCAGCCTGCCCGATCCTTGCCTGAGCAGCCC
TTGCGCCCACGGCGCTAGATGTAGCGTGGGCCCCGACGGCAGATTCCTGTGCAGCTGTCCACCTGGCTAC
CAGGGCAGATCCTGCAGATCCGACGTGGACGAGTGCAGAGTGGGCGAGCCTTGTAGACACGGCGGCACCT
GTCTGAACACCCCCGGCAGCTTCAGATGCCAGTGCCCTGCCGGCTACACAGGCCCCCTGTGCGAGAACCC
TGCCGTGCCTTGCGCCCCCAGCCCTTGCAGAAACGGCGGGACATGCAGACAGAGCGGCGACCTGACCTAC
GATTGCGCCTGCCTGCCTGGCTTCGAGGGCCAGAACTGCGAAGTGAACGTGGACGACTGCCCTGGCCACA
GATGCCTGAACGGCGGCACATGTGTGGACGGCGTGAACACCTACAACTGCCAGTGTCCCC
