>Addgene plasmid #53343 | NOTCH3-bio-His | addgene partial sequence | sequence record 94078 | rb_glob_PA_term-R 5'-CCCATATGTCCTTCCGAGTG-3'
AATAAATTTCCTTTATTAGCCAGAGGTCGAGGTCGGGGGATCCTTAATTAATCACGTGTCTAGACTCAAT
GGTGGTGATGGTGGTGGGGGCCCAGAGGGGCCAGAGGAGGCAGGTTCCTGTCCCTGTGGTTCCACAGCAT
CTTCTGGGCGTCCAGGATGTGGTGCAGGCTGCCGGAATTCAACCCTTTGGATAAAACCTGGATCTTGGAG
TCCATCTTGACCTCTTCACCTTCACTCAGTAGACATTGCCACACCCCTGCTTCAGGGGCCTGCACTTGAA
TCACTTTCTCCTGCCTGGAGACCCTGGCCTCCTGATTCTCCTGCTTCAAGATCAGTCTCATCTTGGGTGA
GGTGGGTCCCATCACCTCACAGGTCAAAGTGTTGCTGTCGGGCTGAGTCACTTTCATCACCACCAGGTTC
ACTTCCTGATACAGTATCCCTCTGTCCAGAGTCAGGGTCAGGTTGCCAGAACCAGCAAACTGAAGGGAGA
CCTGGGGTATCTGAAGGGTGAGTGGGAGCGTTTCGGACAGCTGGAACTTGGGGTTGCTAGTAGACTTCTG
CACAGACACCTTTTGGTTCTTTAGGGAGAAGGTGATCCAGGACTGGGAAGAAGGAGCCTTCTCTGCCTTC
CATCTCAACTCTCCCTGCAGGCTTTCCTCTCCAAGGTTGAGTGGGAAGGAGAACTCCGCTGACTCCCCCT
CACTCTTATAGGCCGTGATGGAGGTCGACGGCGCGCCTCTGGCTCTAGGTTCGCTGCCGGGGCTGGGTCT
GTGGTAAGGGAACACCATGGCCTGGCCGTGGGCGTCCAGTCTGAATCTCAGGCTGGTCCGCAGGATGGCG
CTCAGTCTCTGCAGGAAGTCGGCGCTGCTCCGCA
